>Addgene plasmid #77506 | AKT2 gRNA (BRDN0001148949) | addgene full sequence | sequence record 187896 | Addgene Assembled Sequence
CCCGGGTGCAAAGATGGATAAAGTTTTAAACAGAGAGGAATCTTTGCAGCTAATGGACCTTCTAGGTCTT
GAAAGGAGTGGGAATTGGCTCCGGTGCCCGTCAGTGGGCAGAGCGCACATCGCCCACAGTCCCCGAGAAG
TTGGGGGGAGGGGTCGGCAATTGATCCGGTGCCTAGAGAAGGTGGCGCGGGGTAAACTGGGAAAGTGATG
TCGTGTACTGGCTCCGCCTTTTTCCCGAGGGTGGGGGAGAACCGTATATAAGTGCAGTAGTCGCCGTGAA
CGTTCTTTTTCGCAACGGGTTTGCCGCCAGAACACAGGTAAGTGCCGTGTGTGGTTCCCGCGGGCCTGGC
CTCTTTACGGGTTATGGCCCTTGCGTGCCTTGAATTACTTCCACCTGGCTGCAGTACGTGATTCTTGATC
CCGAGCTTCGGGTTGGAAGTGGGTGGGAGAGTTCGAGGCCTTGCGCTTAAGGAGCCCCTTCGCCTCGTGC
TTGAGTTGAGGCCTGGCCTGGGCGCTGGGGCCGCCGCGTGCGAATCTGGTGGCACCTTCGCGCCTGTCTC
GCTGCTTTCGATAAGTCTCTAGCCATTTAAAATTTTTGATGACCTGCTGCGACGCTTTTTTTCTGGCAAG
ATAGTCTTGTAAATGCGGGCCAAGATCTGCACACTGGTATTTCGGTTTTTGGGGCCGCGGGCGGCGACGG
GGCCCGTGCGTCCCAGCGCACATGTTCGGCGAGGCGGGGCCTGCGAGCGCGGCCACCGAGAATCGGACGG
GGGTAGTCTCAAGCTGGCCGGCCTGCTCTGGTGCCTGGCCTCGCGCCGCCGTGTATCGCCCCGCCCTGGG
CGGCAAGGCTGGCCCGGTCGGCACCAGTTGCGTGAGCGGAAAGATGGCCGCTTCCCGGCCCTGCTGCAGG
GAGCTCAAAATGGAGGACGCGGCGCTCGGGAGAGCGGGCGGGTGAGTCACCCACACAAAGGAAAAGGGCC
TTTCCGTCCTCAGCCGTCGCTTCATGTGACTCCACGGAGTACCGGGCGCCGTCCAGGCACCTCGATTAGT
TCTCGAGCTTTTGGAGTACGTCGTCTTTAGGTTGGGGGGAGGGGTTTTATGCGATGGAGTTTCCCCACAC
TGAGTGGGTGGAGACTGAAGTTAGGCCAGCTTGGCACTTGATGTAATTCTCCTTGGAATTTGCCCTTTTT
GAGTTTGGATCTTGGTTCATTCTCAAGCCTCAGACAGTGGTTCAAAGTTTTTTTCTTCCATTTCAGGTGT
CGTGACGTACGGCCACCATGACCGAGTACAAGCCCACGGTGCGCCTCGCCACCCGCGACGACGTCCCCAG
GGCCGTACGCACCCTCGCCGCCGCGTTCGCCGACTACCCCGCCACGCGCCACACCGTCGATCCGGACCGC
CACATCGAGCGGGTCACCGAGCTGCAAGAACTCTTCCTCACGCGCGTCGGGCTCGACATCGGCAAGGTGT
GGGTCGCGGACGACGGCGCCGCCGTGGCGGTCTGGACCACGCCGGAGAGCGTCGAAGCGGGGGCGGTGTT
CGCCGAGATCGGCCCGCGCATGGCCGAGTTGAGCGGTTCCCGGCTGGCCGCGCAGCAACAGATGGAAGGC
CTCCTGGCGCCGCACCGGCCCAAGGAGCCCGCGTGGTTCCTGGCCACCGTCGGAGTCTCGCCCGACCACC
AGGGCAAGGGTCTGGGCAGCGCCGTCGTGCTCCCCGGAGTGGAGGCGGCCGAGCGCGCCGGGGTGCCCGC
CTTCCTGGAGACCTCCGCGCCCCGCAACCTCCCCTTCTACGAGCGGCTCGGCTTCACCGTCACCGCCGAC
GTCGAGGTGCCCGAAGGACCGCGCACCTGGTGCATGACCCGCAAGCCCGGTGCCTGAACGCGTTAAGTCG
ACAATCAACCTCTGGATTACAAAATTTGTGAAAGATTGACTGGTATTCTTAACTATGTTGCTCCTTTTAC
GCTATGTGGATACGCTGCTTTAATGCCTTTGTATCATGCTATTGCTTCCCGTATGGCTTTCATTTTCTCC
TCCTTGTATAAATCCTGGTTGCTGTCTCTTTATGAGGAGTTGTGGCCCGTTGTCAGGCAACGTGGCGTGG
TGTGCACTGTGTTTGCTGACGCAACCCCCACTGGTTGGGGCATTGCCACCACCTGTCAGCTCCTTTCCGG
GACTTTCGCTTTCCCCCTCCCTATTGCCACGGCGGAACTCATCGCCGCCTGCCTTGCCCGCTGCTGGACA
GGGGCTCGGCTGTTGGGCACTGACAATTCCGTGGTGTTGTCGGGGAAATCATCGTCCTTTCCTTGGCTGC
TCGCCTGTGTTGCCACCTGGATTCTGCGCGGGACGTCCTTCTGCTACGTCCCTTCGGCCCTCAATCCAGC
GGACCTTCCTTCCCGCGGCCTGCTGCCGGCTCTGCGGCCTCTTCCGCGTCTTCGCCTTCGCCCTCAGACG
AGTCGGATCTCCCTTTGGGCCGCCTCCCCGCGTCGACTTTAAGACCAATGACTTACAAGGCAGCTGTAGA
TCTTAGCCACTTTTTAAAAGAAAAGGGGGGACTGGAAGGGCTAATTCACTCCCAACGAAGACAAGATCTG
CTTTTTGCTTGTACTGGGTCTCTCTGGTTAGACCAGATCTGAGCCTGGGAGCTCTCTGGCTAACTAGGGA
ACCCACTGCTTAAGCCTCAATAAAGCTTGCCTTGAGTGCTTCAAGTAGTGTGTGCCCGTCTGTTGTGTGA
CTCTGGTAACTAGAGATCCCTCAGACCCTTTTAGTCAGTGTGGAAAATCTCTAGCAGTACGTATAGTAGT
TCATGTCATCTTATTATTCAGTATTTATAACTTGCAAAGAAATGAATATCAGAGAGTGAGAGGAACTTGT
TTATTGCAGCTTATAATGGTTACAAATAAAGCAATAGCATCACAAATTTCACAAATAAAGCATTTTTTTC
ACTGCATTCTAGTTGTGGTTTGTCCAAACTCATCAATGTATCTTATCATGTCTGGCTCTAGCTATCCCGC
CCCTAACTCCGCCCATCCCGCCCCTAACTCCGCCCAGTTCCGCCCATTCTCCGCCCCATGGCTGACTAAT
TTTTTTTATTTATGCAGAGGCCGAGGCCGCCTCGGCCTCTGAGCTATTCCAGAAGTAGTGAGGAGGCTTT
TTTGGAGGCCTAGGGACGTACCCAATTCGCCCTATAGTGAGTCGTATTACGCGCGCTCACTGGCCGTCGT
TTTACAACGTCGTGACTGGGAAAACCCTGGCGTTACCCAACTTAATCGCCTTGCAGCACATCCCCCTTTC
GCCAGCTGGCGTAATAGCGAAGAGGCCCGCACCGATCGCCCTTCCCAACAGTTGCGCAGCCTGAATGGCG
AATGGG
[124 nt withheld, positions 3367-3490]
C
[91 nt withheld, positions 3492-3582]
A
[49 nt withheld, positions 3584-3632]
CCTTTGACGTTGGAGTCCACGTTCTTT
[37 nt withheld, positions 3660-3696]
ACCCTATCTCGGTCTATTCTTTTGATTTATAAGGGATTTTGCCGATTTCGGCCTATTGGTTAAAAAATGA
GCTGATTTAACAAAAATTTAACGCGAATTTTAACAAAATATTAACGCTTACAATTTAGGTGGCACTTTTC
GGGGAAATGTGCGCGGAACCCCTATTTGTTTATTTTTCTAAATACATTCAAATATGTATCCGCTCATGAG
ACAATAACCCTGATAAATGCTTCAATAATATTGAAAAAGGAAGAGTATGAGTATTCAACATTTCCGTGTC
GCCCTTATTCCCTTTTTTGCGGCATTTTGCCTTCCTGTTTTTGCTCACCCAGAAACGCTGGTGAAAGTAA
AAGATGCTGAAGATCAGTTGGGTGCACGAGTGGGTTACATCGAACTGGATCTCAACAGCGGTAAGATCCT
TGAGAGTTTTCGCCCCGAAGAACGTTTTCCAATGATGAGCACTTTTAAAGTTCTGCTATGTGGCGCGGTA
TTATCCCGTATTGACGCCGGGCAAGAGCAACTCGGTCGCCGCATACACTATTCTCAGAATGACTTGGTTG
AGTACTCACCAGTCACAGAAAAGCATCTTACGGATGGCATGACAGTAAGAGAATTATGCAGTGCTGCCAT
AACCATGAGTGATAACACTGCGGCCAACTTACTTCTGACAACGATCGGAGGACCGAAGGAGCTAACCGCT
TTTTTGCACAACATGGGGGATCATGTAACTCGCCTTGATCGTTGGGAACCGGAGCTGAATGAAGCCATAC
CAAACGACGAGCGTGACACCACGATGCCTGTAGCAATGGCAACAACGTTGCGCAAACTATTAACTGGCGA
ACTACTTACTCTAGCTTCCCGGCAACAATTAATAGACTGGATGGAGGCGGATAAAGTTGCAGGACCACTT
CTGCGCTCGGCCCTTCCGGCTGGCTGGTTTATTGCTGATAAATCTGGAGCCGGTGAGCGTGGGTCTCGCG
GTATCATTGCAGCACTGGGGCCAGATGGTAAGCCCTCCCGTATCGTAGTTATCTACACGACGGGGAGTCA
GGCAACTATGGATGAACGAAATAGACAGATCGCTGAGATAGGTGCCTCACTGATTAAGCATTGGTAACTG
TCAGACCAAGTTTACTCATATATACTTTAGATTGATTTAAAACTTCATTTTTAATTTAAAAGGATCTAGG
TGAAGATCCTTTTTGATAATCTCATGACCAAAATCCCTTAACGTGAGTTTTCGTTCCACTGAGCGTCAGA
CCCCGTAGAAAAGATCAAAGGATCTTCTTGAGATCCTTTTTTTCTGCGCGTAATCTGCTGCTTGCAAACA
AAAAAACCACCGCTACCAGCGGTGGTTTGTTTGCCGGATCAAGAGCTACCAACTCTTTTTCCGAAGGTAA
CTGGCTTCAGCAGAGCGCAGATACCAAATACTGTTCTTCTAGTGTAGCCGTAGTTAGGCCACCACTTCAA
GAACTCTGTAGCACCGCCTACATACCTCGCTCTGCTAATCCTGTTACCAGTGGCTGCTGCCAGTGGCGAT
AAGTCGTGTCTTACCGGGTTGGACTCAAGACGATAGTTACCGGATAAGGCGCAGCGGTCGGGCTGAACGG
GGGGTTCGTGCACACAGCCCAGCTTGGAGCGAACGACCTACACCGAACTGAGATACCTACAGCGTGAGCT
ATGAGAAAGCGCCACGCTTCCCGAAGGGAGAAAGGCGGACAGGTATCCGGTAAGCGGCAGGGTCGGAACA
GGAGAGCGCACGAGGGAGCTTCCAGGGGGAAACGCCTGGTATCTTTATAGTCCTGTCGGGTTTCGCCACC
TCTGACTTGAGCGTCGATTTTTGTGATGCTCGTCAGGGGGGCGGAGCCTATGGAAAAACGCCAGCAACGC
GGCCTTTTTACGGTTCCTGGCCTTTTGCTGGCCTTTTGCTCACATGTTCTTTCCTGCGTTATCCCCTGAT
TCTGTGGATAACCGTATTACCGCCTTTGAGTGAGCTGATACCGCTCGCCGCAGCCGAACGACCGAGCGCA
GCGAGTCAGTGAGCGAGGAAGCGGAAGAGCGCCCAATACGCAAACCGCCTCTCCCCGCGCGTTGGCCGAT
TCATTAATGCAGCTGGCACGACAGGTTTCCCGACTGGAAAGCGGGCAGTGAGCGCAACGCAATTAATGTG
AGTTAGCTCACTCATTAGGCACCCCAGGCTTTACACTTTATGCTTCCGGCTCGTATGTTGTGTGGAATTG
TGAGCGGATAACAATTTCACACAGGAAACAGCTATGACCATGATTACGCCAAGCGCGCAATTAACCCTCA
CTAAAGGGAACAAAAGCTGGAGCTGCAAGCTTAATGTAGTCTTATGCAATACTCTTGTAGTCTTGCAACA
TGGTAACGATGAGTTAGCAACATGCCTTACAAGGAGAGAAAAAGCACCGTGCATGCCGATTGGTGGAAGT
AAGGTGGTACGATCGTGCCTTATTAGGAAGGCAACAGACGGGTCTGACATGGATTGGACGAACCACTGAA
TTGCCGCATTGCAGAGATATTGTATTTAAGTGCCTAGCTCGATACATAAACGGGTCTCTCTGGTTAGACC
AGATCTGAGCCTGGGAGCTCTCTGGCTAACTAGGGAACCCACTGCTTAAGCCTCAATAAAGCTTGCCTTG
AGTGCTTCAAGTAGTGTGTGCCCGTCTGTTGTGTGACTCTGGTAACTAGAGATCCCTCAGACCCTTTTAG
TCAGTGTGGAAAATCTCTAGCAGTGGCGCCCGAACAGGGACTTGAAAGCGAAAGGGAAACCAGAGGAGCT
CTCTCGACGCAGGACTCGGCTTGCTGAAGCGCGCACGGCAAGAGGCGAGGGGCGGCGACTGGTGAGTACG
CCAAAAATTTTGACTAGCGGAGGCTAGAAGGAGAGAGATGGGTGCGAGAGCGTCAGTATTAAGCGGGGGA
GAATTAGATCGCGATGGGAAAAAATTCGGTTAAGGCCAGGGGGAAAGAAAAAATATAAATTAAAACATAT
AGTATGGGCAAGCAGGGAGCTAGAACGATTCGCAGTTAATCCTGGCCTGTTAGAAACATCAGAAGGCTGT
AGACAAATACTGGGACAGCTACAACCATCCCTTCAGACAGGATCAGAAGAACTTAGATCATTATATAATA
CAGTAGCAACCCTCTATTGTGTGCATCAAAGGATAGAGATAAAAGACACCAAGGAAGCTTTAGACAAGAT
AGAGGAAGAGCAAAACAAAAGTAAGACCACCGCACAGCAAGCGGCCGCTGATCTTCAGACCTGGAGGAGG
AGATATGAGGGACAATTGGAGAAGTGAATTATATAAATATAAAGTAGTAAAAATTGAACCATTAGGAGTA
GCACCCACCAAGGCAAAGAGAAGAGTGGTGCAGAGAGAAAAAAGAGCAGTGGGAATAGGAGCTTTGTTCC
TTGGGTTCTTGGGAGCAGCAGGAAGCACTATGGGCGCAGCGTCAATGACGCTGACGGTACAGGCCAGACA
ATTATTGTCTGGTATAGTGCAGCAGCAGAACAATTTGCTGAGGGCTATTGAGGCGCAACAGCATCTGTTG
CAACTCACAGTCTGGGGCATCAAGCAGCTCCAGGCAAGAATCCTGGCTGTGGAAAGATACCTAAAGGATC
AACAGCTCCTGGGGATTTGGGGTTGCTCTGGAAAACTCATTTGCACCACTGCTGTGCCTTGGAATGCTAG
TTGGAGTAATAAATCTCTGGAACAGATTTGGAATCACACGACCTGGATGGAGTGGGACAGAGAAATTAAC
AATTACACAAGCTTAATACACTCCTTAATTGAAGAATCGCAAAACCAGCAAGAAAAGAATGAACAAGAAT
TATTGGAATTAGATAAATGGGCAAGTTTGTGGAATTGGTTTAACATAACAAATTGGCTGTGGTATATAAA
ATTATTCATAATGATAGTAGGAGGCTTGGTAGGTTTAAGAATAGTTTTTGCTGTACTTTCTATAGTGAAT
AGAGTTAGGCAGGGATATTCACCATTATCGTTTCAGACCCACCTCCCAACCCCGAGGGGACCCAGAGAGG
GCCTATTTCCCATGATTCCTTCATATTTGCATATACGATACAAGGCTGTTAGAGAGATAATTAGAATTAA
TTTGACTGTAAACACAAAGATATTAGTACAAAATACGTGACGTAGAAAGTAATAATTTCTTGGGTAGTTT
GCAGTTTTAAAATTATGTTTTAAAATGGACTATCATATGCTTACCGTAACTTGAAAGTATTTCGATTTCT
TGGCTTTATATATCTTGTGGAAAGGACGAAACACCGGACCCCATGGACTACAAGTGGTTTTAGAGCTAGA
AATAGCAAGTTAAAATAAGGCTAGTCCGTTATCAACTTGAAAAAGTGGCACCGAGTCGGTGCTTTTTTAA
GCTTGGCGTAACTAGATCTTGAGACAAATGGCAGTATTCATCCACAATTTTAAAAGAAAAGGGGGGATTG
GGGGGTACAGTGCAGGGGAAAGAATAGTAGACATAATAGCAACAGACATACAAACTAAAGAATTACAAAA
ACAAATTACAAAAATTCAAAATTTTCGGGTTTATTACAGGGACAGCAGAGATCCACTTTGGCGCCGGCTC
GAGGGGG
Features (pLannotate 1.2.2; 29 found; start..end, strand, type, name):
     14..80      +  CDS            small t antigen (fragment): SV40 (simian virus 40) small t antigen
    106..317     +  promoter       EF-1α core promoter: core promoter for human elongation factor EF-1α
    318..1256    +  intron         EF-1α intron A: intron upstream of the start codon of human EF-1α
   1278..1877    +  CDS            PuroR (fragment): puromycin N-acetyltransferase; pac from Streptomyces; confers resistance to puromycin
   1893..2481    +  misc_feature   WPRE: woodchuck hepatitis virus posttranscriptional regulatory element
   2532..2551    +  misc_feature   cPPT/CTS (fragment): central polypurine tract and central termination sequence of HIV-1
   2553..2786    +  LTR            3' LTR (ΔU3): self-inactivating 3' long terminal repeat (LTR) from HIV-1
   2864..2985    +  polyA_signal   SV40 poly(A) signal: SV40 polyadenylation signal
   3025..3160    +  rep_origin     SV40 ori: SV40 origin of replication
   3181..3199    -  promoter       T7 promoter: promoter for bacteriophage T7 RNA polymerase
   3207..3362    +  CDS            lacZα (fragment): LacZα fragment of β-galactosidase; lacZ fragment
   3367..3795    +  rep_origin     f1 ori (sequence partly withheld): f1 bacteriophage origin of replication; arrow indicates direction of (+) strand synthesis
   3848..3952    +  promoter       AmpR promoter: bla
   3953..4813    +  CDS            AmpR: β-lactamase; bla; confers resistance to ampicillin, carbenicillin, and related antibiotics
   4984..5572    +  rep_origin     ori: high-copy-number ColE1/pMB1/pBR322/pUC origin of replication
   5755..5847    +  CDS            lacI (fragment): lac repressor; lacI; The lac repressor binds to the lac operator to inhibit transcription in E. coli. This inhibition can be relieved by adding lactose or isopropyl-β-D-thiogalactopyranoside (IPTG).
   5860..5881    +  protein_bind   CAP binding site: CAP binding activates transcription in the presence of cAMP. E. coli catabolite activator protein
   5896..5926    +  promoter       lac promoter: promoter for the E. coli lac operon
   5934..5950    +  protein_bind   lac operator: The lac repressor binds to the lac operator to inhibit transcription in E. coli. This inhibition can be relieved by adding lactose or isopropyl-β-D-thiogalactopyranoside (IPTG). lac repressor encoded by lacI
   5995..6013    +  promoter       T3 promoter: promoter for bacteriophage T3 RNA polymerase
   6041..6267    +  promoter       RSV promoter: Rous sarcoma virus enhancer/promoter
   6268..6448    +  LTR            5' LTR (truncated): truncated 5' long terminal repeat (LTR) from HIV-1
   6495..6620    +  misc_feature   HIV-1 Ψ: packaging signal of human immunodeficiency virus type 1
   6604..6967    +  CDS            HIV-1 gag (fragment): gag protein from human immunodeficiency virus 1; gag
   7113..7346    +  misc_feature   RRE: The Rev response element (RRE) of HIV-1 allows for Rev-dependent mRNA export from the nucleus to the cytoplasm.
   7723..7749    +  CDS            Rev (fragment): human immunodeficiency virus 1 (HIV-1) Rev protein; rev; enhances nuclear export of unspliced and incompletely spliced viral mRNAs
   7753..7993    +  promoter       U6 promoter: RNA polymerase III promoter for human U6 snRNA
   8023..8098    +  misc_RNA       gRNA scaffold: guide RNA scaffold for the Streptococcus pyogenes CRISPR/Cas9 system
   8154..8271    +  misc_feature   cPPT/CTS: central polypurine tract and central termination sequence of HIV-1
