[The description below was written by a language model from this plasmid's Addgene catalogue record and pLannotate feature annotations shown in this document.]
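Description:
AKT2 gRNA (BRDN0001148949) is a third-generation lentiviral guide RNA plasmid built on the lentiGuide-Puro backbone and designed to direct Streptococcus pyogenes Cas9 to the human AKT2 gene, which encodes the kinase also known as PKB-beta. It is maintained in E. coli through a high-copy ColE1/pUC-type origin and an ampicillin resistance gene (β-lactamase). The backbone also carries an f1 origin, an SV40 origin and leftover lac and T7/T3 promoter elements from the cloning vector.

The viral transfer cassette begins with an RSV promoter fused to a truncated HIV-1 5' LTR, which makes genomic RNA production Tat-independent. This is followed by the Ψ packaging signal with a partial gag sequence, the Rev response element for nuclear export of the viral RNA, and a cPPT/CTS. A self-inactivating ΔU3 3' LTR closes the cassette, with an SV40 polyadenylation signal downstream. Within these boundaries, a human U6 RNA polymerase III promoter drives the AKT2-specific 20-nucleotide spacer joined to the SpCas9 gRNA scaffold. A separate EF-1α promoter, annotated as the core promoter plus intron A, expresses puromycin N-acetyltransferase for selection of transduced mammalian cells, and a WPRE enhances transcript expression.

The plasmid does not encode Cas9, so it must be used with a separate Cas9 vector or in cells that already express the nuclease. According to the depositor, the guide was designed against several AKT2 reference transcripts and is one of the guides in a human kinome gRNA library. Typical uses are knockout of AKT2 in human cells and loss-of-function screening.
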