Addgene plasmid #77506: AKT2 gRNA (BRDN0001148949)
Purpose: 3rd generation lentiviral gRNA plasmid targeting human AKT2
Depositing lab: John Doench & David Root. Depositing organization: Broad Institute. Publication: Optimized sgRNA design to maximize activity and minimize off-target effects of CRISPR-Cas9. Doench JG, Fusi N, Sullender M, Hegde M, Vaimberg EW, Donovan KF, Smith I, Tothova Z, Wilen C, Orchard R, Virgin HW, Listgarten J, Root DE. Nat Biotechnol. 2016 Jan 18. doi: 10.1038/nbt.3437. PubMed 26780180.
Backbone
  Vector backbone: lentiGuide-Puro
  Backbone manufacturer: Zhang Lab (Addgene plasmid # 52963)
  Vector type: Mammalian Expression, Lentiviral, CRISPR
  Selectable markers: Puromycin
Growth in bacteria
  Bacterial resistance: Ampicillin, 100 μg/mL
  Growth temperature: 37°C
  Growth strain: DH5alpha
  Copy number: High Copy
Gene/Insert
  Gene/Insert name: AKT2 (alt names: AKT2; NM_001243027.2)
  gRNA/shRNA sequence: GACCCCATGGACTACAAGTG
  Species: H. sapiens (human)
  Entrez Gene: AKT2 (a.k.a. HIHGHH, PKBB, PKBBETA, PRKBB, RAC-BETA)
  Promoter: hU6
  Cloning method: Unknown
  Sequencing primers: 5′ U6-F; 3′ pS2-R
Terms and licenses: Academic/Nonprofit Terms; Industry Terms: Not Available to Industry
Depositor comments: The gRNA was designed to target the following Genbank reference sequence(s): NM_001243027.2,NM_001243028.2,NM_001626.5. Note that this plasmid does NOT contain Cas9. It should be used in conjunction with lentiCas9-Blast (Addgene #52962) or otherwise with cell lines already expressing Cas9. Browse the full kinome gRNA library at http://www.addgene.org/pooled-library/broadgpp-human-kinome/ or visit http://www.broadinstitute.org/rnai/public/ for detailed protocols and information.
How to cite: AKT2 gRNA (BRDN0001148949) was a gift from John Doench & David Root (Addgene plasmid # 77506 ; http://n2t.net/addgene:77506 ; RRID:Addgene_77506)
