>Addgene plasmid #77506 | AKT2 gRNA (BRDN0001148949) | depositor partial sequence | sequence record 144966 | Target Sequence
GACCCCATGGACTACAAGTG
