>Addgene plasmid #77506 | AKT2 gRNA (BRDN0001148949) | addgene partial sequence | sequence record 187895 | hU6-F
AGAAAGTAATAATTTCTTGGGTAGTTTGCAGTTTTAAAATTATGTTTTAAAATGGACTATCATATGCTTA
CCGTAACTTGAAAGTATTTCGATTTCTTGGCTTTATATATCTTGTGGAAAGGACGAAACACCGGACCCCA
TGGACTACAAGTGGTTTTAGAGCTAGAAATAGCAAGTTAAAATAAGGCTAGTCCGTTATCAACTTGAAAA
AGTGGCACCGAGTCGGTGCTTTTTTAAGCTTGGCGTAACTAGATCTTGAGACAAATGGCAGTATTCATCC
ACAATTTTAAAAGAAAAGGGGGGATTGGGGGGTACAGTGCAGGGGAAAGAATAGTAGACATAATAGCAAC
AGACATACAAACTAAAGAATTACAAAAACAAATTACAAAAATTCAAAATTTTCGGGTTTATTACAGGGAC
AGCAGAGATCCACTTTGGCGCCGGCTCGAGGGGGCCCGGGTGCAAAGATGGATAAAGTTTTAAACAGAGA
GGAATCTTTGCAGCTAATGGACCTTCTAGGTCTTGAAAGGAGTGGGAATTGGCTCCGGTGCCCGTCAGTG
GGCAGAGCGC
